>Addgene plasmid #221320 | pRetroX-TRE3G-IRSp53 P278D P281D | addgene full sequence | sequence record 439169 | Addgene NGS Result
GGATCCGCCACCATGGACTACAAGGATCACGACGGTGATTACAAGGACCACGACATCGACTACAAGGACG
ACGACGACAAGATGTCGCTTTCACGCTCGGAGGAGATGCACCGGCTCACGGAAAATGTCTACAAGACCAT
CATGGAGCAGTTCAACCCCAGCCTCCGCAACTTCATCGCCATGGGCAAGAACTATGAGAAAGCACTGGCA
GGTGTCACCTTCGCTGCCAAAGGCTATTTCGATGCTCTGGTAAAGATGGGGGAGCTGGCCAGCGAGAGCC
AGGGCTCTAAGGAACTTGGGGACGTCCTCTTCCAGATGGCTGAGGTGCACCGGCAGATCCAGAACCAGTT
GGAAGAGACGCTGAAGTCTTTTCACAATGAGCTGCTCACGCAGCTGGAGCAGAAAGTAGAACTGGACTCC
AGGTATCTAAGTGCTGCACTGAAGAAATACCAAACGGAACAGAGGAGCAAAGGGGACGCCCTGGACAAGT
GTCAGGCTGAGCTGAAGAAGCTCCGCAAGAAGAGCCAAGGGAGTAAGAACCCTCAGAAGTACTCAGACAA
GGAGCTGCAGTACATCGATGCCATCAGCAATAAGCAGGGCGAGCTGGAGAACTACGTGTCTGACGGCTAC
AAGACAGCACTCACTGAGGAGCGCAGGAGGTTCTGCTTCCTGGTGGAAAAGCAGTGCGCTGTGGCCAAGA
ACTCTGCTGCTTACCATTCCAAGGGCAAGGAGTTGCTGGCCCAGAAGCTGCCTCTGTGGCAGCAAGCCTG
TGCCGACCCCAACAAGATCCCAGACCGTGCTGTCCAGCTGATGCAACAGATGGCCAATAGCAATGGCTCC
ATCCTTCCAAGTGCCCTGTCAGCTTCCAAGTCCAACCTGGTCATCTCAGATCCCATTCCTGGAGCCAAGC
CCTTGGATGTGCCAGATGAGCTGGCACCATTTGTGGGGCGGATGTCTGCTCAGGAGAATGTACCTGTCAT
GAATGGCGTCGCAGGCCCGGACAGCGAGGACTACAACCCCTGGGCTGACCGAAAGGCTGCCCAGCCCAAA
TCCCTGTCTCCCCCGCAGTCTCAAAGCAAGCTGAGCGACTCGTACTCCAACACACTCCCCGTGCGCAAGA
GCGTGACGCCGAAGAACAGCTATGCCACCACTGAGAACAAGACACTGCCACGTTCAAGCTCCATGGCAGC
TGGCCTAGAACGTAATGGCCGCATGCGGGTCAAGGCCATTTTCTCCCACGCGGCCGGTGACAATAGCACT
CTGCTGAGCTTCAAGGAGGGCGACCTCATCACGCTGCTAGTGCCTGAGGCCCGTGACGGCTGGCACTATG
GGGAGAGTGAGAAGACCAAGATGCGGGGCTGGTTCCCCTTCTCCTACACCCGGGTCCTGGACAGTGACGG
AAGTGACAGATTGCATATGAGCCTGCAGCAGGGCAAGAGCAGCAGCACAGGCAACCTCCTAGACAAGGAT
GACCTGGCCCTCCCCCCTCCTGACTACGGCACGTCCTCCCGGGCATTCCCCACCCAGACAGCCGGCACAT
TCAAGCAGAGACCCTACAGCGTGGCCGTTCCTGCCTTCTCTCAGGGTCTGGATGACTACGGGGCACGGTC
TGTGAGCAGGAACCCCTTCGCCAACGTCCATCTGAAACCAACAGTGACCAATGACAGATCAGCCCCTCTG
CTCAGCTGATAAGAATTCTACCGGGTAGGGGAGGCGCTTTTCCCAAGGCAGTCTGGAGCATGCGCTTTAG
CAGCCCCGCTGGGCACTTGGCGCTACACAAGTGGCCTCTGGCCTCGCACACATTCCACATCCACCGGTAG
GCGCCAACCGGCTCCGTTCTTTGGTGGCCCCTTCGCGCCACCTTCTACTCCTCCCCTAGTCAGGAAGTTC
CCCCCCGCCCCGCAGCTCGCGTCGTGCAGGACGTGACAAATGGAAGTAGCACGTCTCACTAGTCTCGTGC
AGATGGACAGCACCGCTGAGCAATGGAAGCGGGTAGGCCTTTGGGGCAGCGGCCAATAGCAGCTTTGCTC
CTTCGCTTTCTGGGCTCAGAGGCTGGGAAGGGGTGGGTCCGGGGGCGGGCTCAGGGGCGGGCTCAGGGGC
GGGGCGGGCGCCCGAAGGTCCTCCGGAGGCCCGGCATTCTGCACGCTTCAAAAGCGCACGTCTGCCGCGC
TGTTCTCCTCTTCCTCATCTCCGGGCCTTTCGACCTGCAGCCCAAGCTTACCATGACCGAGTACAAGCCC
ACGGTGCGCCTCGCCACCCGCGACGACGTCCCCAGGGCCGTACGCACCCTCGCCGCCGCGTTCGCCGACT
ACCCCGCCACGCGCCACACCGTCGATCCGGACCGCCACATCGAGCGGGTCACCGAGCTGCAAGAACTCTT
CCTCACGCGCGTCGGGCTCGACATCGGCAAGGTGTGGGTCGCGGACGACGGCGCCGCGGTGGCGGTCTGG
ACCACGCCGGAGAGCGTCGAAGCGGGGGCGGTGTTCGCCGAGATCGGCCCGCGCATGGCCGAGTTGAGCG
GTTCCCGGCTGGCCGCGCAGCAACAGATGGAAGGCCTCCTGGCGCCGCACCGGCCCAAGGAGCCCGCGTG
GTTCCTGGCCACCGTCGGCGTCTCGCCCGACCACCAGGGCAAGGGTCTGGGCAGCGCCGTCGTGCTCCCC
GGAGTGGAGGCGGCCGAGCGCGCCGGGGTGCCCGCCTTCCTGGAGACCTCCGCGCCCCGCAACCTCCCCT
TCTACGAGCGGCTCGGCTTCACCGTCACCGCCGACGTCGAGGTGCCCGAAGGACCGCGCACCTGGTGCAT
GACCCGCAAGCCCGGTGCCTGACGCCCGCCCCACGACCCGCAGCGCCCGACCGAAAGGAGCGCACGACCC
CATGCATCGGCGTCTCGAGATATCAGTGGTCCAGGCTCTAGTTTTGACTCAACAATATCACCAGCTGAAG
CCTATAGAGTACGAGCCATAGATAAAATAAAAGATTTTATTTAGTCTCCAGAAAAAGGGGGGAATGAAAG
ACCCCACCTGTAGGTTTGGCAAGCTAGCTTAAGTAACGCCATTTTGCAAGGCATGGAAAAATACATAACT
GAGAATAGAGAAGTTCAGATCAAGGTCAGGAACAGATGGAACAGGGTCGACCCTAGAGAACCATCAGATG
TTTCCAGGGTGCCCCAAGGACCTGAAATGACCCTGTGCCTTATTTGAACTAACCAATCAGTTCGCTTCTC
GCTTCTGTTCGCGCGCTTCTGCTCCCCGAGCTCAATAAAAGAGCCCACAACCCCTCACTCGGGGCGCCAG
TCCTCCGATTGACTGAGTCGCCCGGGTACCCGTGTATCCAATAAACCCTCTTGCAGTTGCATCCGACTTG
TGGTCTCGCTGTTCCTTGGGAGGGTCTCCTCTGAGTGATTGACTACCCGTCAGCGGGGGTCTTTCATTTG
GGGGCTCGTCCGGGATCGGGAGACCCCTGCCCAGGGACCACCGACCCACCACCGGGAGGTAAGCTGGCTG
CCTCGCGCGTTTCGGTGATGACGGTGAAAACCTCTGACACATGCAGCTCCCGGAGACGGTCACAGCTTGT
CTGTAAGCGGATGCCGGGAGCAGACAAGCCCGTCAGGGCGCGTCAGCGGGTGTTGGCGGGTGTCGGGGCG
CAGCCATGACCCAGTCACGTAGCGATAGCGGAGTGTAGATCCGGCTGTGGAATGTGTGTCAGTTAGGGTG
TGGAAAGTCCCCAGGCTCCCCAGCAGGCAGAAGTATGCAAAGCATGCATCTCAATTAGTCAGCAACCAGG
TGTGGAAAGTCCCCAGGCTCCCCAGCAGGCAGAAGTATGCAAAGCATGCATCTCAATTAGTCAGCAACCA
TAGTCCCGCCCCTAACTCCGCCCATCCCGCCCCTAACTCCGCCCAGTTCCGCCCATTCTCCGCCCCATGG
CTGACTAATTTTTTTTATTTATGCAGAGGCCGAGGCCGCCTCGGCCTCTGAGCTATTCCAGAAGTAGTGA
GGAGGCTTTTTTGGAGGCCTAGGCTTTTGCAAAAAGCTTACTGGCTTAACTATGCGGCATCAGAGCAGAT
TGTACTGAGAGTGCACCATATGCGGTGTGAAATACCGCACAGATGCGTAAGGAGAAAATACCGCATCAGG
CGCTCTTCCGCTTCCTCGCTCACTGACTCGCTGCGCTCGGTCGTTCGGCTGCGGCGAGCGGTATCAGCTC
ACTCAAAGGCGGTAATACGGTTATCCACAGAATCAGGGGATAACGCAGGAAAGAACATGTGAGCAAAAGG
CCAGCAAAAGGCCAGGAACCGTAAAAAGGCCGCGTTGCTGGCGTTTTTCCATAGGCTCCGCCCCCCTGAC
GAGCATCACAAAAATCGACGCTCAAGTCAGAGGTGGCGAAACCCGACAGGACTATAAAGATACCAGGCGT
TTCCCCCTGGAAGCTCCCTCGTGCGCTCTCCTGTTCCGACCCTGCCGCTTACCGGATACCTGTCCGCCTT
TCTCCCTTCGGGAAGCGTGGCGCTTTCTCATAGCTCACGCTGTAGGTATCTCAGTTCGGTGTAGGTCGTT
CGCTCCAAGCTGGGCTGTGTGCACGAACCCCCCGTTCAGCCCGACCGCTGCGCCTTATCCGGTAACTATC
GTCTTGAGTCCAACCCGGTAAGACACGACTTATCGCCACTGGCAGCAGCCACTGGTAACAGGATTAGCAG
AGCGAGGTATGTAGGCGGTGCTACAGAGTTCTTGAAGTGGTGGCCTAACTACGGCTACACTAGAAGGACA
GTATTTGGTATCTGCGCTCTGCTGAAGCCAGTTACCTTCGGAAAAAGAGTTGGTAGCTCTTGATCCGGCA
AACAAACCACCGCTGGTAGCGGTGGTTTTTTTGTTTGCAAGCAGCAGATTACGCGCAGAAAAAAAGGATC
TCAAGAAGATCCTTTGATCTTTTCTACGGGGTCTGACGCTCAGTGGAACGAAAACTCACGTTAAGGGATT
TTGGTCATGAGATTATCAAAAAGGATCTTCACCTAGATCCTTTTAAATTAAAAATGAAGTTTTAAATCAA
TCTAAAGTATATATGAGTAAACTTGGTCTGACAGTTACCAATGCTTAATCAGTGAGGCACCTATCTCAGC
GATCTGTCTATTTCGTTCATCCATAGTTGCCTGACTCCCCGTCGTGTAGATAACTACGATACGGGAGGGC
TTACCATCTGGCCCCAGTGCTGCAATGATACCGCGAGACCCACGCTCACCGGCTCCAGATTTATCAGCAA
TAAACCAGCCAGCCGGAAGGGCCGAGCGCAGAAGTGGTCCTGCAACTTTATCCGCCTCCATCCAGTCTAT
TAATTGTTGCCGGGAAGCTAGAGTAAGTAGTTCGCCAGTTAATAGTTTGCGCAACGTTGTTGCCATTGCT
GCAGGCATCGTGGTGTCACGCTCGTCGTTTGGTATGGCTTCATTCAGCTCCGGTTCCCAACGATCAAGGC
GAGTTACATGATCCCCCATGTTGTGCAAAAAAGCGGTTAGCTCCTTCGGTCCTCCGATCGTTGTCAGAAG
TAAGTTGGCCGCAGTGTTATCACTCATGGTTATGGCAGCACTGCATAATTCTCTTACTGTCATGCCATCC
GTAAGATGCTTTTCTGTGACTGGTGAGTACTCAACCAAGTCATTCTGAGAATAGTGTATGCGGCGACCGA
GTTGCTCTTGCCCGGCGTCAACACGGGATAATACCGCGCCACATAGCAGAACTTTAAAAGTGCTCATCAT
TGGAAAACGTTCTTCGGGGCGAAAACTCTCAAGGATCTTACCGCTGTTGAGATCCAGTTCGATGTAACCC
ACTCGTGCACCCAACTGATCTTCAGCATCTTTTACTTTCACCAGCGTTTCTGGGTGAGCAAAAACAGGAA
GGCAAAATGCCGCAAAAAAGGGAATAAGGGCGACACGGAAATGTTGAATACTCATACTCTTCCTTTTTCA
ATATTATTGAAGCATTTATCAGGGTTATTGTCTCATGAGCGGATACATATTTGAATGTATTTAGAAAAAT
AAACAAATAGGGGTTCCGCGCACATTTCCCCGAAAAGTGCCACCTGACGTCTAAGAAACCATTATTATCA
TGACATTAACCTATAAAAATAGGCGTATCACGAGGCCCTTTCGTCTTCAAGAATTAGCTTGGCCATTGCA
TACGTTGTATCCATATCATAATATGTACATTTATATTGGCTCATGTCCAACATTACCGCCATGTTGACAT
TGATTATTGACTAGTTATTAATAGTAATCAATTACGGGGTCATTAGTTCATAGCCCATATATGGAGTTCC
GCGTTACATAACTTACGGTAAATGGCCCGCCTGGCTGACCGCCCAACGACCCCCGCCCATTGACGTCAAT
AATGACGTATGTTCCCATAGTAACGCCAATAGGGACTTTCCATTGACGTCAATGGGTGGAGTATTTACGG
TAAACTGCCCACTTGGCAGTACATCAAGTGTATCATATGCCAAGTACGCCCCCTATTGACGTCAATGACG
GTAAATGGCCCGCCTGGCATTATGCCCAGTACATGACCTTATGGGACTTTCCTACTTGGCAGTACATCTA
CGTATTAGTCATCGCTATTACCATGGTGATGCGGTTTTGGCAGTACATCAATGGGCGTGGATAGCGGTTT
GACTCACGGGGATTTCCAAGTCTCCACCCCATTGACGTCAATGGGAGTTTGTTTTGGCACCAAAATCAAC
GGGACTTTCCAAAATGTCGTAACAACTCCGCCCCATTGACGCAAATGGGCGGTAGGCGTGTACGGTGGGA
GGTCTATATAAGCAGAGCTCAATAAAAGAGCCCACAACCCCTCACTCGGCGCGCCAGTCTTCCGATAGAC
TGCGTCGCCCGGGTACCCGTATTCCCAATAAAGCCTCTTGCTGTTTGCATCCGAATCGTGGTCTCGCTGT
TCCTTGGGAGGGTCTCCTCTGAGTGATTGACTACCCACGACGGGGGTCTTTCATTTGGGGGCTCGTCCGG
GATTTGGAGACCCCTGCCCAGGGACCACCGACCCACCACCGGGAGGTAAGCTGGCCAGCAACTTATCTGT
GTCTGTCCGATTGTCTAGTGTCTATGTTTGATGTTATGCGCCTGCGTCTGTACTAGTTAGCTAACTAGCT
CTGTATCTGGCGGACCCGTGGTGGAACTGACGAGTTCTGAACACCCGGCCGCAACCCTGGGAGACGTCCC
AGGGACTTTGGGGGCCGTTTTTGTGGCCCGACCTGAGGAAGGGAGTCGATGTGGAATCCGACCCCGTCAG
GATATGTGGTTCTGGTAGGAGACGAGAACCTAAAACAGTTCCCGCCTCCGTCTGAATTTTTGCTTTCGGT
TTGGAACCGAAGCCGCGCGTCTTGTCTGCTGCAGCGCTGCAGCATCGTTCTGTGTTGTCTCTGTCTGACT
GTGTTTCTGTATTTGTCTGAAAATTAGGGCCAGACTGTTACCACTCCCTTAAGTTTGACCTTAGGTCACT
GGAAAGATGTCGAGCGGATCGCTCACAACCAGTCGGTAGATGTCAAGAAGAGACGTTGGGTTACCTTCTG
CTCTGCAGAATGGCCAACCTTTAACGTCGGATGGCCGCGAGACGGCACCTTTAACCGAGACCTCATCACC
CAGGTTAAGATCAAGGTCTTTTCACCTGGCCCGCATGGACACCCAGACCAGGTCCCCTACATCGTGACCT
GGGAAGCCTTGGCTTTTGACCCCCCTCCCTGGGTCAAGCCCTTTGTACACCCTAAGCCTCCGCCTCCTCT
TCCTCCATCCGCCCCGTCTCTCCCCCTTGAACCTCCTCGTTCGACCCCGCCTCGATCCTCCCTTTATCCA
GCCCTCACTCCTTCTCTAGGCGCCGGAATTGAAGATCTCGATGAGGCCCTTTCGTCTTCACTCGAGTTTA
CTCCCTATCAGTGATAGAGAACGTATGAAGAGTTTACTCCCTATCAGTGATAGAGAACGTATGCAGACTT
TACTCCCTATCAGTGATAGAGAACGTATAAGGAGTTTACTCCCTATCAGTGATAGAGAACGTATGACCAG
TTTACTCCCTATCAGTGATAGAGAACGTATCTACAGTTTACTCCCTATCAGTGATAGAGAACGTATATCC
AGTTTACTCCCTATCAGTGATAGAGAACGTATGTCGAGGTAGGCGTGTACGGTGGGCGCCTATAAAAGCA
GAGCTCGTTTAGTGAACCGTCAGATCGCCTGGAGCAATTCCACAACACTTTTGTCTTATACTT
Features (pLannotate 1.2.2; 19 found; start..end, strand, type, name):
     61..81      +  CDS            FLAG (fragment): FLAG® epitope tag, followed by an enterokinase cleavage site
     82..1686    +  CDS            Baiap2: BAIP2_MOUSE - Experimental evidence at protein level: Swiss-Prot protein existence level 1. Adapter protein that links membrane-bound small G-proteins to cytoplasmic effector proteins. Necessary for CDC42-mediated reorganization of the actin cytoskeleton and for RAC1-mediated membrane ruffling. Involved in the regulation of the actin cytoskeleton by WASF family members and the Arp2/3 complex. Plays a role in neurite growth. Acts syngeristically with ENAH to promote filipodia formation. Plays a role in the reorganization of the actin cytoskeleton in response to bacterial infection. Participates
   1703..2202    +  promoter       PGK promoter: mouse phosphoglycerate kinase 1 promoter
   2223..2822    +  CDS            PuroR: puromycin N-acetyltransferase; pac from Streptomyces alboniger; confers resistance to puromycin
   2889..2961    +  CDS            env (fragment): murine leukemia virus gPr80 envelope polyprotein precursor; env; proteolytically cleaved into gp70SU and p15TM subunits
   3003..3428    +  LTR            3' LTR (ΔU3): self-inactivating 3' long terminal repeat (LTR) from Moloney murine leukemia virus
   3497..3537    +  CDS            rop (fragment): Rop protein, which maintains plasmids at low copy number; rop
   3639..3677    +  misc_feature   bom (fragment): basis of mobility region from pBR322
   3694..4023    +  promoter       SV40 promoter: SV40 enhancer and early promoter
   4029..4130    +  misc_feature   bom (fragment): basis of mobility region from pBR322
   4316..4904    -  rep_origin     ori: high-copy-number ColE1/pMB1/pBR322/pUC origin of replication
   5075..5935    -  CDS            AmpR: β-lactamase; bla; confers resistance to ampicillin, carbenicillin, and related antibiotics
   5936..6040    -  promoter       AmpR promoter: bla
   6226..6605    +  enhancer       CMV enhancer: human cytomegalovirus immediate early enhancer
   6606..6809    +  promoter       CMV promoter: human cytomegalovirus (CMV) immediate early promoter
   6810..6985    +  LTR            5' LTR (truncated): truncated long terminal repeat from Moloney murine sarcoma virus
   7107..7381    +  misc_feature   MESV Ψ (fragment): packaging signal of murine embryonic stem cell virus
   7448..7864    +  CDS            gag (truncated): truncated Moloney murine leukemia virus (MMLV) gag gene lacking the start codon
   7904..8253    +  promoter       TRE3GV promoter: 3rd-generation Tet-responsive promoter that can be activated by binding of Tet-On® 3G, optimized for retroviral and lentiviral vectors
