[The description below was written by a language model from this plasmid's Addgene catalogue record and pLannotate feature annotations shown in this document.]
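Description:
pRetroX-TRE3G-IRSp53 P278D P281D is a self-inactivating gammaretroviral transfer vector built on the pRetroX-TRE3G backbone for doxycycline-inducible expression of a mutant mouse IRSp53 (Baiap2) in mammalian cells. In bacteria it is maintained through a high-copy ColE1/pUC-type origin and selected with ampicillin via the β-lactamase gene. The roughly 8.3 kb sequenced record also contains remnants of pBR322-derived sequence (rop and bom fragments) and an SV40 enhancer/early promoter in the plasmid backbone.

The viral genome is transcribed from a hybrid 5′ end in which the CMV enhancer and promoter are fused to a truncated LTR. This is followed by a packaging signal (Ψ) and a truncated gag region lacking its start codon, which together support efficient encapsidation in packaging cells. Downstream, the TRE3GV promoter, a third-generation Tet-responsive promoter optimised for retroviral and lentiviral use, drives the insert cloned between BamHI and EcoRI. The insert is the IRSp53 coding sequence carrying the P278D and P281D substitutions with an N-terminal 3xFLAG tag. The automated annotation flags only a FLAG fragment immediately upstream of the Baiap2 reading frame. A mouse PGK promoter then drives puromycin N-acetyltransferase, allowing selection of transduced cells. The cassette ends in a U3-deleted 3′ LTR, which inactivates LTR promoter activity after integration so that expression depends on the internal promoters.

Because TRE3G is active only when bound by the Tet-On 3G transactivator in the presence of doxycycline, and no transactivator is annotated on this plasmid, it must be supplied separately. IRSp53 is an adaptor linking small GTPases to actin cytoskeleton effectors. The record does not state the functional consequence of the two proline-to-aspartate changes.
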