Addgene plasmid #221320: pRetroX-TRE3G-IRSp53 P278D P281D
Purpose: Dox-inducible expression of IRSp53 mutant in mammalian cells by retroviral transduction
Depositing lab: Jonathan Kagan. Depositing organization: Boston Children's Hospital. Publication: pLxIS-containing domains are biochemically flexible regulators of interferons and metabolism. Landau LM, Chaudhary N, Tien YC, Rogozinska M, Joshi S, Yao C, Crowley J, Hullahalli K, Campbell IW, Waldor MK, Haigis M, Kagan JC. Mol Cell. 2024 Jul 11;84(13):2436-2454.e10. doi: 10.1016/j.molcel.2024.05.030. Epub 2024 Jun 25. PubMed 38925114.
Backbone
  Vector backbone: pRetroX-TRE3G
  Vector type: Retroviral
Growth in bacteria
  Bacterial resistance: Ampicillin, 100 μg/mL
  Growth temperature: 37°C
  Growth strain: NEB Stable
  Copy number: High Copy
Gene/Insert
  Gene/Insert name: IRSp53
  Species: M. musculus (mouse)
  Mutation: P278D P281D
  Entrez Gene: Baiap2 (a.k.a. IRSp53)
  Promoter: TRE3G
  Tag / fusion protein: 3xFLAG (N terminal on insert)
  Cloning method: Restriction Enzyme; 5′ cloning site BamHI (not destroyed); 3′ cloning site EcoRI (not destroyed)
Terms and licenses: Academic/Nonprofit Terms; Industry Terms: Not Available to Industry
How to cite: pRetroX-TRE3G-IRSp53 P278D P281D was a gift from Jonathan Kagan (Addgene plasmid # 221320 ; http://n2t.net/addgene:221320 ; RRID:Addgene_221320)
